>Addgene plasmid #239672 | pAAV hSyn:FLEX-Axon-jGCaMP8s | addgene full sequence | sequence record 479154 | Addgene NGS Result
CCTGCAGGCAGCTGCGCGCTCGCTCGCTCACTGAGGCCGCCCGGGCGTCGGGCGACCTTTGGTCGCCCGG
CCTCAGTGAGCGAGCGAGCGCGCAGAGAGGGAGTGGCCAACTCCATCACTAGGGGTTCCTGCGGCCGCAC
GCGTGTGTCTAGACTGCAGAGGGCCCTGCGTATGAGTGCAAGTGGGTTTTAGGACCAGGATGAGGCGGGG
TGGGGGTGCCTACCTGACGACCGACCCCGACCCACTGGACAAGCACCCAACCCCCATTCCCCAAATTGCG
CATCCCCTATCAGAGAGGGGGAGGGGAAACAGGATGCGGCGAGGCGCGTGCGCACTGCCAGCTTCAGCAC
CGCGGACAGTGCCTTCGCCCCCGCCTGGCGGCGCGCGCCACCGCCGCCTCAGCACTGAAGGCGCGCTGAC
GTCACTCGCCGGTCCCCCGCAAACTCCCCTTCCCGGCCACCTTGGTCGCGTCCGCGCCGCCGCCGGCCCA
GCCGGACCGCACCACGCGAGGCGCGAGATAGGGGGGCACGGGCGCGACCATCTGCGCTGCGGCGCCGGCG
ACTCAGCGCTGCCTCAGTCTGCGGTGGGCAGCGGAGGAGTCGTGTCGTGCCTGAGAGCGCAGTCGAGAAG
GTACCGGATCCTCTAGAGTCGACTCCGGAATAACTTCGTATAGGATACTTTATACGAAGTTATGCAGAAT
GGTAGCTGGATTGTAGCTGCTATTAGCAATATGAAACCTCTTAATAACTTCGTATAGCATACATTATACG
AAGTTATGGCGCGCCTTACTTCGCTGTCATCATTTGTACAAACTCTTCGTAGTTTACCTGACCATCCCCA
TCGATGTCTGCTTCCCTGATCATTTCATCAACCTCTTCATCTGTTAACTTCTCTCCAAGGTTTGTCATCA
CGTGGCGAAGCTCTGCTGCACTGATGTAGCCATTGCCATCCTTATCAAACACACCGAACGCTTCTCTAAT
TTCTTCTTCCGTGTCCCTGTATTTCATTTTTCTTGCCATCATTGTCAGGAACTCAGGGAAGTCGATTGTG
CCGTCACCGTCGGCATCTACTTCATTGATCATGTCCTGCAGCTCTGCTTCTGTGGGGTTGTGTCCGAGAG
ACCGCATCACCGTCCCCAGCTCCTTGGTTGTTATTGTCCCATCCCCGTCCTTGTCAAATAGGGAGAAAGC
CTCTTTGTATTCTGCGATCTGCTCTTCAGTCAGTTGGTCCGGCAGGTTGTACTCCAGCTTGTGCCCCAGG
ATGTTGCCGTCCTCCTTGAAGTCGATGCCCTTCAGCTCGATGCGGTTCACCAGGGTGTCGCCCTCGAACT
TCACCTCGGCGCGGGTCTTGTAGTTGCCGTCGTCCTTGAAGAAGATGGTGCGCTCCTGGATGTAGCCTTC
GGGCATGGCGGACTTGAAGAAGTCGTGCTGCTTCATGTGGTCGGGGTAGCGGCTGAAGCACTGCACGCCG
TAGGTCAGGGTGGTCACGAGGGTGGGCCAGGGCACGGGCAGCTTGCCGGTGGTGCAGATGAACTTCAGGG
TCAGCTTGCCGTAGGTGGCATCGCCCTCACCCTCGCCGGACACGCTGAACTTGTGGCCGTTTACGTCGCC
GTCCAGCTCGACCAGGATGGGCACCACCCCGGTGAACAGCTCCTCGCCCTTGCTCACCATGCTCCCTCCG
GTACCGCCCTTGTACAGCTCGTCCATGCCGAGAGTGATCCCGGCGGCGGTCACGAACTCCAGCAGGACCA
TGTGATCGCGCTTCTCGTTGGGGTCTTTCGAAAGTTTGGACTCCACGCTCAGGTAGTGGTTGTCGGGCAG
CAGCACGGGGCCGTCGCCGATGGGGGTGTTCTGCTGGTAGTGGTAGGCGAGCTGCACGCCGCCGTCCTCG
ATGTTGTGGCGGATGTGGAAGTTCGCCTTGATGCCGTTCTTCTGCTTGTCGGCCTTGATATAGACGTTGA
TCTTCAGGCCCATCAGCATGGCGATGATCTTCACGGCGGTGGCCACCTCCTTGAAGGTCTTCTTGCGACG
CGTGTGATGATGGTGATGATGCATAATCTTTTGGTCCTCATCATTCTTTTCAACCTGTTTGGTTCTTCTC
ATACAGCACAGCATGGTGGCGGGTGGATCCTTGCTAGCATAACTTCGTATAAAGTATCCTATACGAAGTT
ATTTGCCTTAACCCAGAAATTATCACTGTTATTCTTTAGAATGGTGCAAAGAATAACTTCGTATAATGTA
TGCTATACGAAGTTATGAATTCGATATCAAGCTTATCGATAATCAACCTCTGGATTACAAAATTTGTGAA
AGATTGACTGGTATTCTTAACTATGTTGCTCCTTTTACGCTATGTGGATACGCTGCTTTAATGCCTTTGT
ATCATGCTATTGCTTCCCGTATGGCTTTCATTTTCTCCTCCTTGTATAAATCCTGGTTGCTGTCTCTTTA
TGAGGAGTTGTGGCCCGTTGTCAGGCAACGTGGCGTGGTGTGCACTGTGTTTGCTGACGCAACCCCCACT
GGTTGGGGCATTGCCACCACCTGTCAGCTCCTTTCCGGGACTTTCGCTTTCCCCCTCCCTATTGCCACGG
CGGAACTCATCGCCGCCTGCCTTGCCCGCTGCTGGACAGGGGCTCGGCTGTTGGGCACTGACAATTCCGT
GGTGTTGTCGGGGAAATCATCGTCCTTTCCTTGGCTGCTCGCCTATGTTGCCACCTGGATTCTGCGCGGG
ACGTCCTTCTGCTACGTCCCTTCGGCCCTCAATCCAGCGGACCTTCCTTCCCGCGGCCTGCTGCCGGCTC
TGCGGCCTCTTCCGCGTCTTCGCCTTCGCCCTCAGACGAGTCGGATCTCCCTTTGGGCCGCCTCCCCGCA
TCGATACCGAGCGCTGCTCGAGAGATCTACGGGTGGCATCCCTGTGACCCCTCCCCAGTGCCTCTCCTGG
CCCTGGAAGTTGCCACTCCAGTGCCCACCAGCCTTGTCCTAATAAAATTAAGTTGCATCATTTTGTCTGA
CTAGGTGTCCTTCTATAATATTATGGGGTGGAGGGGGGTGGTATGGAGCAAGGGGCAAGTTGGGAAGACA
ACCTGTAGGGCCTGCGGGGTCTATTGGGAACCAAGCTGGAGTGCAGTGGCACAATCTTGGCTCACTGCAA
TCTCCGCCTCCTGGGTTCAAGCGATTCTCCTGCCTCAGCCTCCCGAGTTGTTGGGATTCCAGGCATGCAT
GACCAGGCTCAGCTAATTTTTGTTTTTTTGGTAGAGACGGGGTTTCACCATATTGGCCAGGCTGGTCTCC
AACTCCTAATCTCAGGTGATCTACCCACCTTGGCCTCCCAAATTGCTGGGATTACAGGCGTGAACCACTG
CTCCCTTCCCTGTCCTTCTGATTTTGTAGGTAACCACGTGCGGACCGAGCGGCCGCAGGAACCCCTAGTG
ATGGAGTTGGCCACTCCCTCTCTGCGCGCTCGCTCGCTCACTGAGGCCGGGCGACCAAAGGTCGCCCGAC
GCCCGGGCTTTGCCCGGGCGGCCTCAGTGAGCGAGCGAGCGCGCAGCTGCCTGCAGGGGCGCCTGATGCG
GTATTTTCTCCTTACGCATCTGTGCGGTATTTCACACCGCATA
[95 nt withheld, positions 3614-3708]
T
[46 nt withheld, positions 3710-3755]
C
[141 nt withheld, positions 3757-3897]
CCTTTGACGTTGGAGTCCACGTTCTTT
[37 nt withheld, positions 3925-3961]
ACTCTATCTCGGGCTATTCTTTTGATTTATAAGGGATTTTGCCGATTTCGGTCTATTGGTTAAAAAATGA
GCTGATTTAACAAAAATTTAACGCGAATTTTAACAAAATATTAACGTTTACAATTTTATGGTGCACTCTC
AGTACAATCTGCTCTGATGCCGCATAGTTAAGCCAGCCCCGACACCCGCCAACACCCGCTGACGCGCCCT
GACGGGCTTGTCTGCTCCCGGCATCCGCTTACAGACAAGCTGTGACCGTCTCCGGGAGCTGCATGTGTCA
GAGGTTTTCACCGTCATCACCGAAACGCGCGAGACGAAAGGGCCTCGTGATACGCCTATTTTTATAGGTT
AATGTCATGATAATAATGGTTTCTTAGACGTCAGGTGGCACTTTTCGGGGAAATGTGCGCGGAACCCCTA
TTTGTTTATTTTTCTAAATACATTCAAATATGTATCCGCTCATGAGACAATAACCCTGATAAATGCTTCA
ATAATATTGAAAAAGGAAGAGTATGAGTATTCAACATTTCCGTGTCGCCCTTATTCCCTTTTTTGCGGCA
TTTTGCCTTCCTGTTTTTGCTCACCCAGAAACGCTGGTGAAAGTAAAAGATGCTGAAGATCAGTTGGGTG
CACGAGTGGGTTACATCGAACTGGATCTCAACAGCGGTAAGATCCTTGAGAGTTTTCGCCCCGAAGAACG
TTTTCCAATGATGAGCACTTTTAAAGTTCTGCTATGTGGCGCGGTATTATCCCGTATTGACGCCGGGCAA
GAGCAACTCGGTCGCCGCATACACTATTCTCAGAATGACTTGGTTGAGTACTCACCAGTCACAGAAAAGC
ATCTTACGGATGGCATGACAGTAAGAGAATTATGCAGTGCTGCCATAACCATGAGTGATAACACTGCGGC
CAACTTACTTCTGACAACGATCGGAGGACCGAAGGAGCTAACCGCTTTTTTGCACAACATGGGGGATCAT
GTAACTCGCCTTGATCGTTGGGAACCGGAGCTGAATGAAGCCATACCAAACGACGAGCGTGACACCACGA
TGCCTGTAGCAATGGCAACAACGTTGCGCAAACTATTAACTGGCGAACTACTTACTCTAGCTTCCCGGCA
ACAATTAATAGACTGGATGGAGGCGGATAAAGTTGCAGGACCACTTCTGCGCTCGGCCCTTCCGGCTGGC
TGGTTTATTGCTGATAAATCTGGAGCCGGTGAGCGTGGGTCTCGCGGTATCATTGCAGCACTGGGGCCAG
ATGGTAAGCCCTCCCGTATCGTAGTTATCTACACGACGGGGAGTCAGGCAACTATGGATGAACGAAATAG
ACAGATCGCTGAGATAGGTGCCTCACTGATTAAGCATTGGTAACTGTCAGACCAAGTTTACTCATATATA
CTTTAGATTGATTTAAAACTTCATTTTTAATTTAAAAGGATCTAGGTGAAGATCCTTTTTGATAATCTCA
TGACCAAAATCCCTTAACGTGAGTTTTCGTTCCACTGAGCGTCAGACCCCGTAGAAAAGATCAAAGGATC
TTCTTGAGATCCTTTTTTTCTGCGCGTAATCTGCTGCTTGCAAACAAAAAAACCACCGCTACCAGCGGTG
GTTTGTTTGCCGGATCAAGAGCTACCAACTCTTTTTCCGAAGGTAACTGGCTTCAGCAGAGCGCAGATAC
CAAATACTGTTCTTCTAGTGTAGCCGTAGTTAGGCCACCACTTCAAGAACTCTGTAGCACCGCCTACATA
CCTCGCTCTGCTAATCCTGTTACCAGTGGCTGCTGCCAGTGGCGATAAGTCGTGTCTTACCGGGTTGGAC
TCAAGACGATAGTTACCGGATAAGGCGCAGCGGTCGGGCTGAACGGGGGGTTCGTGCACACAGCCCAGCT
TGGAGCGAACGACCTACACCGAACTGAGATACCTACAGCGTGAGCTATGAGAAAGCGCCACGCTTCCCGA
AGGGAGAAAGGCGGACAGGTATCCGGTAAGCGGCAGGGTCGGAACAGGAGAGCGCACGAGGGAGCTTCCA
GGGGGAAACGCCTGGTATCTTTATAGTCCTGTCGGGTTTCGCCACCTCTGACTTGAGCGTCGATTTTTGT
GATGCTCGTCAGGGGGGCGGAGCCTATGGAAAAACGCCAGCAACGCGGCCTTTTTACGGTTCCTGGCCTT
TTGCTGGCCTTTTGCTCACATGT
Features (pLannotate 1.2.2; 23 found; start..end, strand, type, name):
     12..39      +  repeat_region  AAV2 ITR (fragment): inverted terminal repeat of adeno-associated virus serotype 2 inverted
     68..95      +  repeat_region  AAV2 ITR (fragment): inverted terminal repeat of adeno-associated virus serotype 2 inverted
    175..622     +  promoter       hSyn promoter: human synapsin I promoter; confers neuron-specific expression (Kügler et al., 2003)
    636..653     +  misc_feature   MCS (fragment): pUC18/19 multiple cloning site
    660..693     +  protein_bind   lox2272: Cre-mediated recombination occurs in the 8-bp core sequence (GGATACTT). lox2272 sites are compatible with each other, but incompatible with loxP or loxN sites (Lee and Saito, 1988). Cre recombinase
    694..743     -  intron         β-globin intron (fragment): internally truncated intron from human β-globin
    744..777     +  protein_bind   loxP: Cre-mediated recombination occurs in the 8-bp core sequence (GCATACAT). Cre recombinase
    788..1958    -  CDS            GCaMP6s (fragment): improved fluorescent protein-based calcium sensor (Chen et al., 2013)
   2055..2114    -  CDS            Gap43 (fragment): NEUM_RAT - Experimental evidence at protein level: Swiss-Prot protein existence level 1. This protein is associated with nerve growth. It is a major component of the motile 'growth cones' that form the tips of elongating axons. Plays a role in axonal and dendritic filopodia induction (By similarity). From Rattus norvegicus (Rat).
   2139..2172    -  protein_bind   lox2272: Cre-mediated recombination occurs in the 8-bp core sequence (GGATACTT). lox2272 sites are compatible with each other, but incompatible with loxP or loxN sites (Lee and Saito, 1988). Cre recombinase
   2173..2222    -  intron         β-globin intron (fragment): internally truncated intron from human β-globin
   2223..2256    -  protein_bind   loxP: Cre-mediated recombination occurs in the 8-bp core sequence (GCATACAT). Cre recombinase
   2257..2281    +  misc_feature   MCS (fragment): pBluescript multiple cloning site
   2281..2869    +  misc_feature   WPRE: woodchuck hepatitis virus posttranscriptional regulatory element
   2901..3377    +  polyA_signal   hGH poly(A) signal: human growth hormone polyadenylation signal
   3417..3557    +  repeat_region  AAV2 ITR: inverted terminal repeat of adeno-associated virus serotype 2 inverted
   3562..3613    -  misc_feature   bom (fragment): basis of mobility region from pBR322
   3632..4087    +  rep_origin     f1 ori (sequence partly withheld): f1 bacteriophage origin of replication; arrow indicates direction of (+) strand synthesis
   4088..4137    -  misc_feature   bom (fragment): basis of mobility region from pBR322
   4239..4274    -  CDS            rop (fragment): Rop protein, which maintains plasmids at low copy number; rop
   4369..4473    +  promoter       AmpR promoter: bla
   4474..5334    +  CDS            AmpR: β-lactamase; bla; confers resistance to ampicillin, carbenicillin, and related antibiotics
   5505..6093    +  rep_origin     ori: high-copy-number ColE1/pMB1/pBR322/pUC origin of replication
