[The description below was written by a language model from this plasmid's Addgene catalogue record and pLannotate feature annotations shown in this document.]
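Description:
pAAV hSyn:FLEX-Axon-jGCaMP8s is an AAV transfer plasmid for mammalian expression, built on a pAAV backbone to deliver a Cre-dependent, axon-targeted calcium indicator to neurons. In bacteria it is maintained at high copy through a ColE1/pUC-type origin and selected with ampicillin via the β-lactamase gene. An f1 phage origin is also present. The expression cassette is flanked by AAV2 inverted terminal repeats, which allow the intervening DNA to be packaged into recombinant AAV particles. The downstream ITR is annotated as complete, whereas only short ITR fragments were detected at the upstream end of the sequenced record.

The payload is driven by the human synapsin I (hSyn) promoter, which restricts expression to neurons. Downstream lies a FLEX (double-inverted) switch. Pairs of mutually incompatible lox2272 and loxP sites in opposing orientations bracket the coding sequence, which sits on the reverse strand relative to the promoter. Without Cre the open reading frame is antisense and not expressed. Cre recombination inverts the cassette and then excises one site of each pair, locking it in the sense orientation. The insert is the synthetic sensor jGCaMP8s carrying an N-terminal GAP43 palmitoylation motif, which the record describes as providing axon targeting. The automated annotation labels the sensor as a GCaMP6s fragment, presumably because of homology among GCaMP variants. A WPRE enhances transcript stability and expression, and a human growth hormone polyadenylation signal terminates the transcript.

According to the record and its associated publication, the vector belongs to a suite of viral tools for in vivo calcium imaging in mice. It enables imaging of axonal calcium activity in genetically defined, Cre-expressing neuronal populations.
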