Addgene plasmid #239672: pAAV hSyn:FLEX-Axon-jGCaMP8s
Purpose: Cre-dependent expression of axon targeted jGCaMP8s under hSyn promoter.
Depositing lab: Marianne Fyhn. Depositing organization: University of Oslo. Publication: An updated suite of viral vectors for in vivo calcium imaging using intracerebral and retro-orbital injections in male mice. Grodem S, Nymoen I, Vatne GH, Rogge FS, Bjornsdottir V, Lensjo KK, Fyhn M. Nat Commun. 2023 Feb 4;14(1):608. doi: 10.1038/s41467-023-36324-3. PubMed 36739289.
Backbone
  Vector backbone: pAAV
  Vector type: Mammalian Expression, AAV
Growth in bacteria
  Bacterial resistance: Ampicillin, 100 μg/mL
  Growth temperature: 30°C
  Growth strain: NEB Stable
  Copy number: High Copy
Gene/Insert
  Gene/Insert name: Axon-jGCaMP8s
  Species: Synthetic
  Promoter: hSyn
  Tag / fusion protein: GAP43Pal (N terminal on insert)
  Cloning method: Gibson Cloning
Terms and licenses: Academic/Nonprofit Terms; Industry Terms: Not Available to Industry
How to cite: pAAV hSyn:FLEX-Axon-jGCaMP8s was a gift from Marianne Fyhn (Addgene plasmid # 239672 ; http://n2t.net/addgene:239672 ; RRID:Addgene_239672)
